>Addgene plasmid #228164 | SP_D2 | addgene full sequence | sequence record 452515 | Addgene NGS Result
TCGGTCTCATATGAGCAGGATAAGTATTCTGGCCGTTGCTGCCGCCCTTGTGGCTTCTGCGACCGCGGCC
CCTTGAGACCAGACCAATAAAAAACGCCCGGCGGCAACCGAGCGTTCTGAACAAATCCAGATGGAGTTCT
GAGGTCATTACTGGATCTATCAACAGGAGTCCAAGCGAGCTCGATATCAAATTACGCCCCGCCCTGCCAC
TCATCGCAGTACTGTTGTAATTCATTAAGCATTCTGCCGACATGGAAGCCATCACAAACGGCATGATGAA
CCTGAATCGCCAGCGGCATCAGCACCTTGTCGCCTTGCGTATAATATTTGCCCATGGTGAAAACGGGGGC
GAAGAAGTTGTCCATATTGGCCACGTTTAAATCAAAACTGGTGAAACTCACCCAGGGATTGGCTGAAACG
AAAAACATATTCTCAATAAACCCTTTAGGGAAATAGGCCAGGTTTTCACCGTAACACGCCACATCTTGCG
AATATATGTGTAGAAACTGCCGGAAATCGTCGTGGTATTCACTCCAGAGCGATGAAAACGTTTCAGTTTG
CTCATGGAAAACGGTGTAACAAGGGTGAACACTATCCCATATCACCAGCTCACCGTCTTTCATTGCCATA
CGAAATTCCGGATGAGCATTCATCAGGCGGGCAAGAATGTGAATAAAGGCCGGATAAAACTTGTGCTTAT
TTTTCTTTACGGTCTTTAAAAAGGCCGTAATATCCAGCTGAACGGTCTGGTTATAGGTACATTGAGCAAC
TGACTGAAATGCCTCAAAATGTTCTTTACGATGCCATTGGGATATATCAACGGTGGTATATCCAGTGATT
TTTTTCTCCATTTTAGCTTCCTTAGCTCCTGAAAATCTCGATAACTCAAAAAATACGCCCGGTAGTGATC
TTATTTCATTATGGTGAAAGTTGGAACCTCTTACGTGCCCGATCAATCATGACCAAAATCCCTTAACGTG
AGTTTTCGTTCCACTGAGCGTCAGACCCCGTAGAAAAGATCAAAGGATCTTCTTGAGATCCTTTTTTTCT
GCGCGTAATCTGCTGCTTGCAAACAAAAAAACCACCGCTACCAGCGGTGGTTTGTTTGCCGGATCAAGAG
CTACCAACTCTTTTTCCGAAGGTAACTGGCTTCAGCAGAGCGCAGATACCAAATACTGTTCTTCTAGTGT
AGCCGTAGTTAGGCCACCACTTCAAGAACTCTGTAGCACCGCCTACATACCTCGCTCTGCTAATCCTGTT
ACCAGTGGCTGCTGCCAGTGGCGATAAGTCGTGTCTTACCGGGTTGGACTCAAGACGATAGTTACCGGAT
AAGGCGCAGCGGTCGGGCTGAACGGGGGGTTCGTGCACACAGCCCAGCTTGGAGCGAACGACCTACACCG
AACTGAGATACCTACAGCGTGAGCTATGAGAAAGCGCCACGCTTCCCGAAGGGAGAAAGGCGGACAGGTA
TCCGGTAAGCGGCAGGGTCGGAACAGGAGAGCGCACGAGGGAGCTTCCAGGGGGAAACGCCTGGTATCTT
TATAGTCCTGTCGGGTTTCGCCACCTCTGACTTGAGCGTCGATTTTTGTGATGCTCGTCAGGGGGGCGGA
GCCTATGGAAAAACGCCAGCAACGCGGCCTTTTTACGGTTCCTGGCCTTTTGCTGGCCTTTTGCTCACAT
GTTCTTTCCTGCGTTATCCCCTGATTCTGTGGATAACCGTAG
Features (pLannotate 1.2.2; 5 found; start..end, strand, type, name):
     11..70      +  CDS            DAN1 (fragment): DAN1_YEAST - Also known as CCW13. Experimental evidence at protein level: Swiss-Prot protein existence level 1. Component of the cell wall. From Saccharomyces cerevisiae (strain ATCC 204508 / S288c) (Baker's yeast).
     87..121     -  terminator     lambda t0 terminator: minimal transcription terminator from phage lambda (Scholtissek and Grosse, 1987)
    195..851     -  CDS            cat: CAT_ECOLX - Experimental evidence at protein level: Swiss-Prot protein existence level 1. This enzyme is an effector of chloramphenicol resistance in bacteria. From Escherichia coli. This protein is used as a marker in many commonly used cloning vectors, such as pACYC184.
    852..949     -  promoter       cat promoter: promoter of the E. coli cat gene encoding chloramphenicol acetyltransferase
   1033..1621    +  rep_origin     ori: high-copy-number ColE1/pMB1/pBR322/pUC origin of replication
