[The description below was written by a language model from this plasmid's Addgene catalogue record and pLannotate feature annotations shown in this document.]
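Description:
SP_D2 is a small (about 1.7 kb) synthetic-biology part plasmid built on the pYTK001 entry vector of the MoClo Yeast Toolkit. It is a storage and donor vector for a single modular DNA part, not an expression construct. It is propagated in E. coli at high copy from a ColE1/pUC-type origin of replication and selected with chloramphenicol through a cat (chloramphenicol acetyltransferase) gene driven by its native cat promoter. A minimal phage lambda t0 terminator lies between the insert and the resistance cassette. The annotated features include no yeast origin, yeast selectable marker, yeast promoter or yeast terminator, so the plasmid is not expected to be maintained or expressed in yeast by itself.

The payload is a short coding fragment, annotated as roughly 60 nt, corresponding to the N-terminal secretion signal peptide of the Saccharomyces cerevisiae cell wall protein DAN1 (also known as CCW13). It has been codon optimised for expression in budding yeast. According to the record, the part is released with BsaI in Golden Gate reactions and is formatted as a "3a*" component. This lets it be combined with toolkit promoters, coding sequences and terminators so that the signal peptide is fused to the front of a protein of interest. The BsaI sites themselves are not annotated in the feature table. The plasmid is intended for combinatorial Golden Gate assembly, where alternative signal peptides are screened to find those that best direct secretion of a recombinant protein from yeast. The associated work describes this as high-throughput optimisation of secretion using an engineered biosensor.
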