Addgene plasmid #228164: SP_D2
Purpose: Plasmid contains the secretion signal peptide sequence of the yeast DAN1 gene for use in Combinatorial Golden Gate Assembly (BsaI restriction sites).
Depositing lab: Joseph Brock. Depositing organization: Australian National University. Publication: High-throughput optimisation of protein secretion in yeast via an engineered biosensor. Cleaver A, Luo R, Smith OB, Murphy L, Schwessinger B, Brock J. Trends Biotechnol. 2025 Apr;43(4):838-867. doi: 10.1016/j.tibtech.2024.11.010. Epub 2024 Dec 13. PubMed 39674781.
Backbone
  Vector backbone: pYTK001
  Backbone manufacturer: John Dueber, Addgene plasmid #65108
  Vector type: Synthetic Biology
Growth in bacteria
  Bacterial resistance: Chloramphenicol, 25 μg/mL
  Growth temperature: 37°C
  Growth strain: DH5alpha
  Copy number: High Copy
Gene/Insert
  Gene/Insert name: sp_P47178_DAN1_YEAST:0-19 (alt name: Uniprot: P47178)
  Species: S. cerevisiae (budding yeast)
  Cloning method: Golden Gate
Terms and licenses: Academic/Nonprofit Terms; Industry Terms: Not Available to Industry
Depositor comments: Signal peptides direct recombinant protein secretion in yeast. Codon optimised for expression in S. cerevisiae. This part is designed for use with components from the MoClo Yeast Toolkit (Lee et al. 2015). This insert is a 3a* component, see Williams et al. 2024 for more detail.
How to cite: SP_D2 was a gift from Joseph Brock (Addgene plasmid # 228164 ; http://n2t.net/addgene:228164 ; RRID:Addgene_228164)
